>Addgene plasmid #114410 | AICSDP-64: FUS-mEGFP | addgene full sequence | sequence record 220875 | Addgene NGS Result
TGCTCTTTGATATATTGGTACTGAGGTATGTGCGTGTTTTCCAAAGAAGTAAATGTCAAGGCCACACTGT
TGGGGTCAGATTTAGCCAAAAGCTTACCTAGGTAAGGTTGATGTAATGGGAAAGGTAATGGATTGGGTTC
AGTAATACTGATTTTTGTTCCTGACTCTGAGAAGCAAGCCGTTTTGTCTTTCTGAAGCTTCAGTTTCCTC
ACTGTATCTCTAAAGTCACCGTAGTTTCTTCCTAGTTCTAGGTCTTGCCTATTCCCCATCGCTCCAGACT
GATTGTCTTCCTTTCTCCTTAGCACCTGTGAGAATATGAACTTCTCTTGGAGGAATGAATGCAACCAGTG
TAAGGCCCCTAAACCAGATGGCCCAGGAGGGGGACCAGGTGGCTCTCACATGGGTAAGAAAGGCAGACCT
GGTGCTAGGGAGCTGGGACCAAAGAATCCTTAATTTTTCAGCGGGGAGGCTCGGGGAACATAGGGGAATG
GGAATATGATAGATCTTGTTTCTTTTGTCCTAGGGGGTAACTACGGGGATGATCGTCGTGGTGGCAGAGG
AGGCTATGATCGAGGCGGCTACCGGGGCCGCGGCGGGGACCGTGGAGGCTTCCGAGGGGGCCGGGGTGGT
GGGGACAGAGGTGGCTTTGGCCCTGGCAAGATGGATTCCAGGTAAGACTTTAAATCAGAATAAAAAAGTA
GAGCAGTTGAACAGAGGCCATAGGATAACAGGGTTTTGTTGAGAAAGTGGTTTCATTTTGAGGGCTAGGT
GGAAAGACCTGAGGTTGTAACCAGTAGTGGAGAGGGAAGGAAAATTAACTCAGGGGGAGTGAATCTGTAG
ACCCACTTGAGATAAGATACTCGCTGGGTTAGGTAGGAGGGGCAGATAGGATATCTAGGCTTGGAGAGGC
TGGTAACTCAAATATAATGGATACTTAATTTTTTTTTTTTTTTTTGCAGGGGTGAGCACAGACAGGATCG
CAGGGAGCGCCCGTATGAGAATCTTTATTTTCAGGGCGCCGCCAAATTCAAAGAAACCGCTGCTGCTAAA
TTCGAACGCCAGCACATGGACAGCGGAGGTGGAGGTTCGAGCGGTCCCTCGGGTTCGTCGAGCCTGGAAG
TTCTGTTCCAGGGGCCCCTGTCGTCGAGCGGTCCCTCGGGTTCGGTGAGCAAGGGCGAGGAGCTGTTCAC
CGGGGTGGTGCCCATCCTGGTCGAGCTGGACGGCGACGTAAACGGCCACAAGTTCAGCGTGTCCGGCGAG
GGCGAGGGCGATGCCACCTACGGCAAGCTGACCCTGAAGTTCATCTGCACCACCGGCAAGCTGCCCGTGC
CCTGGCCCACCCTCGTGACCACCCTGACCTACGGCGTGCAGTGCTTCAGCCGCTACCCCGACCACATGAA
GCAGCACGACTTCTTCAAGTCCGCCATGCCCGAAGGCTACGTCCAGGAGCGCACCATCTTCTTCAAGGAC
GACGGCAACTACAAGACCCGCGCCGAGGTGAAGTTCGAGGGCGACACCCTGGTGAACCGCATCGAGCTGA
AGGGCATCGACTTCAAGGAGGACGGCAACATCCTGGGGCACAAGCTGGAGTACAACTACAACAGCCACAA
CGTCTATATCATGGCCGACAAGCAGAAGAACGGCATCAAGGTGAACTTCAAGATCCGCCACAACATCGAG
GACGGCAGCGTGCAGCTCGCCGACCACTACCAGCAGAACACCCCCATCGGCGACGGCCCCGTGCTGCTGC
CCGACAACCACTACCTGAGCACCCAGTCCAAGCTGAGCAAAGACCCCAACGAGAAGCGCGATCACATGGT
CCTGCTGGAGTTCGTGACCGCCGCCGGGATCACTCTCGGCATGGACGAGCTGTACAAGTAATTAGACTGG
CTCCCCAGGTTCTGGAACAGCTTTTTGTCCTGTACCCAGTGTTACCCTCGTTATTTTGTAACCTTCCAAT
TCCTGATCACCCAAGGGTTTTTTTGTGTCGGACTATGTAATTGTAACTATACCTCTGGTTCCCATTAAAA
GTGACCATTTTAGTTAAATTTTGTTCCTCTTCCCCCTTTTCACTTTCCTGGAAGATCGATGTCCCGATCA
GGAAGGTAGAGAGTTTTCCTGTTCAGATTACCCTGCCCAGCAGGAACTGGAATACAGTGTTCGGGGAGAA
GGCCAAATGATATCCTTGAGAGCAGAGATTAAACTTTTCTGTCATGGGGAAAGTTGGTGTATAAATGAGA
AATGAAGAACATGGGATGTCATGAGTGTTGGCCTAAATTTGCCCAGCTATGGGGAATTTTTCCTTTACCA
CATTTATTTGCATACTGGTCTTAGTTTATTTGCAGCAGTTTATCCCTTTTTAAGAACTCTTTGATCTTTT
GGCCCTTTTAATGGTGAGGCTCAAACAAACTACATTTAAATGGGGCAGTATTCAGATTTGACCATGGTGG
AGAGCGCTTAGCCACTCTGGGTCTTTCACAGGAAGGAGAGTAACTGAGTGCTGCAGGAGTTTGTGGAGTG
GAGTCAGGATCTAGGAGGTGAGTGACTCCCTTCCTAGCTGCCCTGGTGAACAGCGCTTGGGTAGATACCT
GCTATAAGGAGACTGGTCTGGCTGGGTTACTTTCACATCCTGCCTGTACTCAGAGGGCTTCAGGTCATTG
ACATTATGAGATTTTAGGCTTGATCCCTTTTTGATTGGAGGGTGGAAGGCCCTCCTAAGGGAATGATAAG
TGATAAGAGGGGGAAGGGGTTGCAGCCAATGAGTTAAAACCTTAGAGCAGTGCTCCTCAGCCTCTTACCA
TGTGGTTGTAAACTTGCACGTACCTGCCAACCAGTTATTTAGCATGCTTTTTATTTTAGTTACACAGAGC
GTAACATTATCCCAATGGCGCGCCGAGCTTGGCGTAATCATGGTCATAGCTGTTTCCTGTGTGAAATTGT
TATCCGCTCACAATTCCACACAACATACGAGCCGGAAGCATAAAGTGTAAAGCCTGGGGTGCCTAATGAG
TGAGCTAACTCACATTAATTGCGTTGCGCTCACTGCCCGCTTTCCAGTCGGGAAACCTGTCGTGCCAGCT
GCATTAATGAATCGGCCAACGCGCGGGGAGAGGCGGTTTGCGTATTGGGCGCTCTTCCGCTTCCTCGCTC
ACTGACTCGCTGCGCTCGGTCGTTCGGCTGCGGCGAGCGGTATCAGCTCACTCAAAGGCGGTAATACGGT
TATCCACAGAATCAGGGGATAACGCAGGAAAGAACATGTGAGCAAAAGGCCAGCAAAAGGCCAGGAACCG
TAAAAAGGCCGCGTTGCTGGCGTTTTTCCATAGGCTCCGCCCCCCTGACGAGCATCACAAAAATCGACGC
TCAAGTCAGAGGTGGCGAAACCCGACAGGACTATAAAGATACCAGGCGTTTCCCCCTGGAAGCTCCCTCG
TGCGCTCTCCTGTTCCGACCCTGCCGCTTACCGGATACCTGTCCGCCTTTCTCCCTTCGGGAAGCGTGGC
GCTTTCTCATAGCTCACGCTGTAGGTATCTCAGTTCGGTGTAGGTCGTTCGCTCCAAGCTGGGCTGTGTG
CACGAACCCCCCGTTCAGCCCGACCGCTGCGCCTTATCCGGTAACTATCGTCTTGAGTCCAACCCGGTAA
GACACGACTTATCGCCACTGGCAGCAGCCACTGGTAACAGGATTAGCAGAGCGAGGTATGTAGGCGGTGC
TACAGAGTTCTTGAAGTGGTGGCCTAACTACGGCTACACTAGAAGAACAGTATTTGGTATCTGCGCTCTG
CTGAAGCCAGTTACCTTCGGAAAAAGAGTTGGTAGCTCTTGATCCGGCAAACAAACCACCGCTGGTAGCG
GTGGTTTTTTTGTTTGCAAGCAGCAGATTACGCGCAGAAAAAAAGGATCTCAAGAAGATCCTTTGATCTT
TTCTACGGGGTCTGACGCTCAGTGGAACGAAAACTCACGTTAAGGGATTTTGGTCATGAGATTATCAAAA
AGGATCTTCACCTAGATCCTTTTAAATTAAAAATGAAGTTTTAAATCAATCTAAAGTATATATGAGTAAA
CTTGGTCTGACAGTTACCAATGCTTAATCAGTGAGGCACCTATCTCAGCGATCTGTCTATTTCGTTCATC
CATAGTTGCCTGACTCCCCGTCGTGTAGATAACTACGATACGGGAGGGCTTACCATCTGGCCCCAGTGCT
GCAATGATACCGCGAGACCCACGCTCACCGGCTCCAGATTTATCAGCAATAAACCAGCCAGCCGGAAGGG
CCGAGCGCAGAAGTGGTCCTGCAACTTTATCCGCCTCCATCCAGTCTATTAATTGTTGCCGGGAAGCTAG
AGTAAGTAGTTCGCCAGTTAATAGTTTGCGCAACGTTGTTGCCATTGCTACAGGCATCGTGGTGTCACGC
TCGTCGTTTGGTATGGCTTCATTCAGCTCCGGTTCCCAACGATCAAGGCGAGTTACATGATCCCCCATGT
TGTGCAAAAAAGCGGTTAGCTCCTTCGGTCCTCCGATCGTTGTCAGAAGTAAGTTGGCCGCAGTGTTATC
ACTCATGGTTATGGCAGCACTGCATAATTCTCTTACTGTCATGCCATCCGTAAGATGCTTTTCTGTGACT
GGTGAGTACTCAACCAAGTCATTCTGAGAATAGTGTATGCGGCGACCGAGTTGCTCTTGCCCGGCGTCAA
TACGGGATAATACCGCGCCACATAGCAGAACTTTAAAAGTGCTCATCATTGGAAAACGTTCTTCGGGGCG
AAAACTCTCAAGGATCTTACCGCTGTTGAGATCCAGTTCGATGTAACCCACTCGTGCACCCAACTGATCT
TCAGCATCTTTTACTTTCACCAGCGTTTCTGGGTGAGCAAAAACAGGAAGGCAAAATGCCGCAAAAAAGG
GAATAAGGGCGACACGGAAATGTTGAATACTCATACTCTTCCTTTTTCAATATTATTGAAGCATTTATCA
GGGTTATTGTCTCATGAGCGGATACATATTTGAATGTATTTAGAAAAATAAACAAATAGGGGTTCCGCGC
ACATTTCCCCGAAAAGTGCCACCTGACGTCTAAGAAACCATTATTATCATGACATTAACCTATAAAAATA
GGCGTATCACGAGGCCCTTTCGTCTCGCGCGTTTCGGTGATGACGGTGAAAACCTCTGACACATGCAGCT
CCCGGAGACGGTCACAGCTTGTCTGTAAGCGGATGCCGGGAGCAGACAAGCCCGTCAGGGCGCGTCAGCG
GGTGTTGGCGGGTGTCGGGGCTGGCTTAACTATGCGGCATCAGAGCAGATTGTACTGAGAGTGCACCATA
TGCGGTGTGAAATACCGCACAGATGCGTAAGGAGAAAATACCGCATCAGGCGCCATTCGCCATTCAGGCT
GCGCAACTGTTGGGAAGGGCGATCGGTGCGGGCCTCTTCGCTATTACGCCAGCTGGCGAAAGGGGGATGT
GCTGCAAGGCGATTAAGTTGGGTAACGCCAGGGTTTTCCCAGTCACGACGTTGTAAAACGACGGCCAGTG
AATTGACGCGTATTGGGATTGCG
Features (pLannotate 1.2.2; 14 found; start..end, strand, type, name):
    304..672     +  CDS            FUS (fragment): FUS_HUMAN - Also known as TLS. Experimental evidence at protein level: Swiss-Prot protein existence level 1. DNA/RNA-binding protein that plays a role in various cellular processes such as transcription regulation, RNA splicing, RNA transport, DNA repair and damage response (PubMed:27731383). Binds to nascent pre-mRNAs and acts as a molecular mediator between RNA polymerase II and U1 small nuclear ribonucleoprotein thereby coupling transcription and splicing (PubMed:26124092). Binds also its own pre- mRNA and autoregulates its expression; this autoregulation mechanism is mediated by non-sense-
    996..1016    +  CDS            capTEV™ (fragment): composite tag for in vivo biotinylation, TEV protease cleavage, and 6xHis tagging
   1030..1074    +  CDS            S-Tag: affinity and epitope tag derived from pancreatic ribonuclease A
   1164..1881    +  CDS            mEGFP (fragment): enhanced GFP with monomerizing A206K mutation (Zacharias et al., 2002) mammalian codon-optimized
   2937..2953    -  protein_bind   lac operator: The lac repressor binds to the lac operator to inhibit transcription in E. coli. This inhibition can be relieved by adding lactose or isopropyl-β-D-thiogalactopyranoside (IPTG). lac repressor encoded by lacI
   2961..2991    -  promoter       lac promoter: promoter for the E. coli lac operon
   3006..3027    -  protein_bind   CAP binding site: CAP binding activates transcription in the presence of cAMP. E. coli catabolite activator protein
   3040..3132    -  CDS            lacI (fragment): lac repressor; lacI; The lac repressor binds to the lac operator to inhibit transcription in E. coli. This inhibition can be relieved by adding lactose or isopropyl-β-D-thiogalactopyranoside (IPTG).
   3315..3903    -  rep_origin     ori: high-copy-number ColE1/pMB1/pBR322/pUC origin of replication
   4074..4934    -  CDS            AmpR: β-lactamase; bla; confers resistance to ampicillin, carbenicillin, and related antibiotics
   4935..5039    -  promoter       AmpR promoter: bla
   5134..5169    +  CDS            rop (fragment): Rop protein, which maintains plasmids at low copy number; rop
   5271..5370    +  misc_feature   bom (fragment): basis of mobility region from pBR322
   5376..5533    -  CDS            lacZα (fragment): LacZα fragment of β-galactosidase; lacZ fragment
