[The description below was written by a language model from this plasmid's Addgene catalogue record and pLannotate feature annotations shown in this document.]
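Description:
AICSDP-64: FUS-mEGFP is a CRISPR/Cas9 homology-directed repair donor template built in the pUC57 cloning backbone. It is a high-copy plasmid maintained in E. coli through the ColE1/pUC-type origin and selected with ampicillin via the β-lactamase (AmpR) gene and its own promoter. The remaining backbone annotations (lac promoter and operator, CAP binding site, and fragments of lacZα, lacI, rop and bom) are remnants of the pUC cloning vector and play no role in the payload.

The 2,882 bp insert consists of human FUS homology arms flanking a linker-mEGFP cassette, arranged so that recombination at the endogenous locus fuses the tag in frame to the C-terminus of FUS. The feature table detects FUS coding sequence in the upstream arm, followed by the linker and then mEGFP, the monomeric A206K variant of enhanced GFP. The linker is not just a flexible spacer: the annotation picks up a TEV protease cleavage motif and an S-Tag within it, and the depositor's recorded linker is consistent with these. No mammalian promoter is annotated, as expected for a donor whose tagged product is expressed from the native FUS promoter after integration, despite the "mammalian expression" catalogue category. The arms carry point mutations that disrupt the crRNA binding sites, preventing Cas9 from cutting the donor or the edited allele, along with homozygous SNPs specific to the WTC line.

The plasmid has been used with locus-specific Cas9 reagents to tag endogenous FUS, a DNA/RNA-binding protein, in WTC human induced pluripotent stem cells for live-cell imaging. The depositor notes that edited populations may vary in fluorescence intensity, so sorting, subcloning and PCR-based screening are advised to identify precisely edited clones.
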