Addgene plasmid #114410: AICSDP-64: FUS-mEGFP
Purpose: Homology arms and linker-mEGFP sequence for C-terminus tagging of human FUS
Depositing lab: Allen Institute for Cell Science. Depositing organization: Allen Institute.
Backbone
  Vector backbone: pUC57
  Vector type: Mammalian Expression, CRISPR ; Donor Template
Growth in bacteria
  Bacterial resistance: Ampicillin, 100 μg/mL
  Growth temperature: 37°C
  Growth strain: DH5alpha
  Copy number: High Copy
Gene/Insert
  Gene/Insert name: FUS Homology Arms with linker-mEGFP
  Species: H. sapiens (human)
  Insert size (bp): 2882
  Mutation: homology arms contain point mutations to disrupt crRNA binding sites used, and WTC-specific homozygous SNP(s)
  Entrez Gene: FUS (a.k.a. ALS6, ETM4, FUS1, HNRNPP2, POMP75, TLS, altFUS)
  Tag / fusion protein: linker-mEGFP (C terminal on insert)
  Cloning method: Unknown
Terms and licenses: Academic/Nonprofit Terms; Industry Terms
Depositor comments: This plasmid has been used with locus-specific CRISPR/Cas9 to add a mEGFP tag to the C-terminus of human FUS in WTC human induced pluripotent stem cells by the Allen Institute for Cell Science. Linker (AA) sequence: ENLYFQGAAKFKETAAAKFERQHMDSGGGGSSGPSGSSSLEVLFQGPLSSSGPSGS. After protein tagging using this donor template plasmid and CRISPR/Cas9 reagents, transfected cells may exhibit varying intensity levels of fluorescence, likely due to editing precision. To obtain cells of uniform intensity levels, see our protocol for fluorescence-assisted cell sorting and subcloning of transfected cells (https://www.allencell.org/instructional-videos-and-tutorials-for-cell-methods.html) Further, we recommend PCR-based assays for identifying precisely edited clones as previously described (https://www.molbiolcell.org/doi/abs/10.1091/mbc.e17-03-0209) For more information on the entire plasmid collection, please see https://www.addgene.org/allen-institute-cell-science/ .
How to cite: AICSDP-64: FUS-mEGFP was a gift from Allen Institute for Cell Science (Addgene plasmid # 114410 ; http://n2t.net/addgene:114410 ; RRID:Addgene_114410)
