>Addgene plasmid #114410 | AICSDP-64: FUS-mEGFP | depositor partial sequence | sequence record 215903 | FUS Homology Arms and linker-mEGFP
TGCGTGCTCTTTGATATATTGGTACTGAGGTATGTGCGTGTTTTCCAAAGAAGTAAATGTCAAGGCCACA
CTGTTGGGGTCAGATTTAGCCAAAAGCTTACCTAGGTAAGGTTGATGTAATGGGAAAGGTAATGGATTGG
GTTCAGTAATACTGATTTTTGTTCCTGACTCTGAGAAGCAAGCCGTTTTGTCTTTCTGAAGCTTCAGTTT
CCTCACTGTATCTCTAAAGTCACCGTAGTTTCTTCCTAGTTCTAGGTCTTGCCTATTCCCCATCGCTCCA
GACTGATTGTCTTCCTTTCTCCTTAGCACCTGTGAGAATATGAACTTCTCTTGGAGGAATGAATGCAACC
AGTGTAAGGCCCCTAAACCAGATGGCCCAGGAGGGGGACCAGGTGGCTCTCACATGGGTAAGAAAGGCAG
ACCTGGTGCTAGGGAGCTGGGACCAAAGAATCCTTAATTTTTCAGCGGGGAGGCTCGGGGAACATAGGGG
AATGGGAATATGATAGATCTTGTTTCTTTTGTCCTAGGGGGTAACTACGGGGATGATCGTCGTGGTGGCA
GAGGAGGCTATGATCGAGGCGGCTACCGGGGCCGCGGCGGGGACCGTGGAGGCTTCCGAGGGGGCCGGGG
TGGTGGGGACAGAGGTGGCTTTGGCCCTGGCAAGATGGATTCCAGGTAAGACTTTAAATCAGAATAAAAA
AGTAGAGCAGTTGAACAGAGGCCATAGGATAACAGGGTTTTGTTGAGAAAGTGGTTTCATTTTGAGGGCT
AGGTGGAAAGACCTGAGGTTGTAACCAGTAGTGGAGAGGGAAGGAAAATTAACTCAGGGGGAGTGAATCT
GTAGACCCACTTGAGATAAGATACTCGCTGGGTTAGGTAGGAGGGGCAGATAGGATATCTAGGCTTGGAG
AGGCTGGTAACTCAAATATAATGGATACTTAATTTTTTTTTTTTTTTTTGCAGGGGTGAGCACAGACAGG
ATCGCAGGGAGCGCCCGTATGAGAATCTTTATTTTCAGGGCGCCGCCAAATTCAAAGAAACCGCTGCTGC
TAAATTCGAACGCCAGCACATGGACAGCGGAGGTGGAGGTTCGAGCGGTCCCTCGGGTTCGTCGAGCCTG
GAAGTTCTGTTCCAGGGGCCCCTGTCGTCGAGCGGTCCCTCGGGTTCGGTGAGCAAGGGCGAGGAGCTGT
TCACCGGGGTGGTGCCCATCCTGGTCGAGCTGGACGGCGACGTAAACGGCCACAAGTTCAGCGTGTCCGG
CGAGGGCGAGGGCGATGCCACCTACGGCAAGCTGACCCTGAAGTTCATCTGCACCACCGGCAAGCTGCCC
GTGCCCTGGCCCACCCTCGTGACCACCCTGACCTACGGCGTGCAGTGCTTCAGCCGCTACCCCGACCACA
TGAAGCAGCACGACTTCTTCAAGTCCGCCATGCCCGAAGGCTACGTCCAGGAGCGCACCATCTTCTTCAA
GGACGACGGCAACTACAAGACCCGCGCCGAGGTGAAGTTCGAGGGCGACACCCTGGTGAACCGCATCGAG
CTGAAGGGCATCGACTTCAAGGAGGACGGCAACATCCTGGGGCACAAGCTGGAGTACAACTACAACAGCC
ACAACGTCTATATCATGGCCGACAAGCAGAAGAACGGCATCAAGGTGAACTTCAAGATCCGCCACAACAT
CGAGGACGGCAGCGTGCAGCTCGCCGACCACTACCAGCAGAACACCCCCATCGGCGACGGCCCCGTGCTG
CTGCCCGACAACCACTACCTGAGCACCCAGTCCAAGCTGAGCAAAGACCCCAACGAGAAGCGCGATCACA
TGGTCCTGCTGGAGTTCGTGACCGCCGCCGGGATCACTCTCGGCATGGACGAGCTGTACAAGTAATTAGA
CTGGCTCCCCAGGTTCTGGAACAGCTTTTTGTCCTGTACCCAGTGTTACCCTCGTTATTTTGTAACCTTC
CAATTCCTGATCACCCAAGGGTTTTTTTGTGTCGGACTATGTAATTGTAACTATACCTCTGGTTCCCATT
AAAAGTGACCATTTTAGTTAAATTTTGTTCCTCTTCCCCCTTTTCACTTTCCTGGAAGATCGATGTCCCG
ATCAGGAAGGTAGAGAGTTTTCCTGTTCAGATTACCCTGCCCAGCAGGAACTGGAATACAGTGTTCGGGG
AGAAGGCCAAATGATATCCTTGAGAGCAGAGATTAAACTTTTCTGTCATGGGGAAAGTTGGTGTATAAAT
GAGAAATGAAGAACATGGGATGTCATGAGTGTTGGCCTAAATTTGCCCAGCTATGGGGAATTTTTCCTTT
ACCACATTTATTTGCATACTGGTCTTAGTTTATTTGCAGCAGTTTATCCCTTTTTAAGAACTCTTTGATC
TTTTGGCCCTTTTAATGGTGAGGCTCAAACAAACTACATTTAAATGGGGCAGTATTCAGATTTGACCATG
GTGGAGAGCGCTTAGCCACTCTGGGTCTTTCACAGGAAGGAGAGTAACTGAGTGCTGCAGGAGTTTGTGG
AGTGGAGTCAGGATCTAGGAGGTGAGTGACTCCCTTCCTAGCTGCCCTGGTGAACAGCGCTTGGGTAGAT
ACCTGCTATAAGGAGACTGGTCTGGCTGGGTTACTTTCACATCCTGCCTGTACTCAGAGGGCTTCAGGTC
ATTGACATTATGAGATTTTAGGCTTGATCCCTTTTTGATTGGAGGGTGGAAGGCCCTCCTAAGGGAATGA
TAAGTGATAAGAGGGGGAAGGGGTTGCAGCCAATGAGTTAAAACCTTAGAGCAGTGCTCCTCAGCCTCTT
ACCATGTGGTTGTAAACTTGCACGTACCTGCCAACCAGTTATTTAGCATGCTTTTTATTTTAGTTACACA
GAGCGTAACATT
